Addgene plasmid #77666: PIP5K1C gRNA (BRDN0001145736)
Purpose: 3rd generation lentiviral gRNA plasmid targeting human PIP5K1C
Depositing lab: John Doench & David Root. Depositing organization: Broad Institute. Publication: Optimized sgRNA design to maximize activity and minimize off-target effects of CRISPR-Cas9. Doench JG, Fusi N, Sullender M, Hegde M, Vaimberg EW, Donovan KF, Smith I, Tothova Z, Wilen C, Orchard R, Virgin HW, Listgarten J, Root DE. Nat Biotechnol. 2016 Jan 18. doi: 10.1038/nbt.3437. PubMed 26780180.
Backbone
  Vector backbone: lentiGuide-Puro
  Backbone manufacturer: Zhang Lab (Addgene plasmid # 52963)
  Vector type: Mammalian Expression, Lentiviral, CRISPR
  Selectable markers: Puromycin
Growth in bacteria
  Bacterial resistance: Ampicillin, 100 μg/mL
  Growth temperature: 37°C
  Growth strain: DH5alpha
  Copy number: High Copy
Gene/Insert
  Gene/Insert name: PIP5K1C (alt names: PIP5K1C; NM_001195733.1)
  gRNA/shRNA sequence: TGTTGTTCATGACCACGACG
  Species: H. sapiens (human)
  Entrez Gene: PIP5K1C (a.k.a. LCCS3, PIP5K-GAMMA, PIP5K1-gamma, PIP5Kgamma)
  Promoter: hU6
  Cloning method: Unknown
  Sequencing primers: 5′ U6-F; 3′ pS2-R
Terms and licenses: Academic/Nonprofit Terms; Industry Terms: Not Available to Industry
Depositor comments: The gRNA was designed to target the following Genbank reference sequence(s): NM_001195733.1,NM_001300849.1,NM_012398.2. Note that this plasmid does NOT contain Cas9. It should be used in conjunction with lentiCas9-Blast (Addgene #52962) or otherwise with cell lines already expressing Cas9. Browse the full kinome gRNA library at http://www.addgene.org/pooled-library/broadgpp-human-kinome/ or visit http://www.broadinstitute.org/rnai/public/ for detailed protocols and information.
How to cite: PIP5K1C gRNA (BRDN0001145736) was a gift from John Doench & David Root (Addgene plasmid # 77666 ; http://n2t.net/addgene:77666 ; RRID:Addgene_77666)
