[The description below was written by a language model from this plasmid's Addgene catalogue record and pLannotate feature annotations shown in this document.]
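Description:
PIP5K1C gRNA (BRDN0001145736) is a third-generation lentiviral CRISPR guide plasmid built on the lentiGuide-Puro backbone. It expresses a single guide RNA against human PIP5K1C, the gene for the gamma isoform of phosphatidylinositol-4-phosphate 5-kinase type 1. The guide was designed against several reference transcripts of the gene. In bacteria the plasmid is maintained at high copy from a ColE1/pUC-type origin and selected with ampicillin through the bla gene. An f1 origin and remnants of a lac/T7/T3 cloning region are also present in the backbone.

The lentiviral transfer cassette starts with an RSV promoter fused to a truncated HIV-1 5' LTR, which makes genomic RNA production Tat-independent. This is followed by the Ψ packaging signal with a partial gag sequence and the RRE for Rev-dependent nuclear export. Next, a human U6 RNA polymerase III promoter drives the targeting spacer joined to the Streptococcus pyogenes Cas9 guide scaffold, and a cPPT/CTS element sits just downstream to aid nuclear import of the provirus. A separate EF-1α core promoter with its intron A expresses puromycin N-acetyltransferase, so transduced mammalian cells can be selected with puromycin. A WPRE enhances transcript expression, and the cassette ends in a self-inactivating ΔU3 3' LTR. An SV40 poly(A) signal and SV40 origin lie outside the LTR.

The plasmid does not encode Cas9, so it must be used with a separate Cas9 vector or in cells that already express the nuclease. It belongs to a human kinome gRNA collection made with optimized sgRNA design rules and is intended for knocking out PIP5K1C in human cells.
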