Features (pLannotate 1.2.2; 29 found; start..end, strand, type, name):
     14..80      +  CDS            small t antigen (fragment): SV40 (simian virus 40) small t antigen
    106..317     +  promoter       EF-1α core promoter: core promoter for human elongation factor EF-1α
    318..1256    +  intron         EF-1α intron A: intron upstream of the start codon of human EF-1α
   1278..1877    +  CDS            PuroR (fragment): puromycin N-acetyltransferase; pac from Streptomyces; confers resistance to puromycin
   1893..2481    +  misc_feature   WPRE: woodchuck hepatitis virus posttranscriptional regulatory element
   2532..2551    +  misc_feature   cPPT/CTS (fragment): central polypurine tract and central termination sequence of HIV-1
   2553..2786    +  LTR            3' LTR (ΔU3): self-inactivating 3' long terminal repeat (LTR) from HIV-1
   2864..2985    +  polyA_signal   SV40 poly(A) signal: SV40 polyadenylation signal
   3025..3160    +  rep_origin     SV40 ori: SV40 origin of replication
   3181..3199    -  promoter       T7 promoter: promoter for bacteriophage T7 RNA polymerase
   3207..3362    +  CDS            lacZα (fragment): LacZα fragment of β-galactosidase; lacZ fragment
   3367..3795    +  rep_origin     f1 ori (sequence partly withheld): f1 bacteriophage origin of replication; arrow indicates direction of (+) strand synthesis
   3848..3952    +  promoter       AmpR promoter: bla
   3953..4813    +  CDS            AmpR: β-lactamase; bla; confers resistance to ampicillin, carbenicillin, and related antibiotics
   4984..5572    +  rep_origin     ori: high-copy-number ColE1/pMB1/pBR322/pUC origin of replication
   5755..5847    +  CDS            lacI (fragment): lac repressor; lacI; The lac repressor binds to the lac operator to inhibit transcription in E. coli. This inhibition can be relieved by adding lactose or isopropyl-β-D-thiogalactopyranoside (IPTG).
   5860..5881    +  protein_bind   CAP binding site: CAP binding activates transcription in the presence of cAMP. E. coli catabolite activator protein
   5896..5926    +  promoter       lac promoter: promoter for the E. coli lac operon
   5934..5950    +  protein_bind   lac operator: The lac repressor binds to the lac operator to inhibit transcription in E. coli. This inhibition can be relieved by adding lactose or isopropyl-β-D-thiogalactopyranoside (IPTG). lac repressor encoded by lacI
   5995..6013    +  promoter       T3 promoter: promoter for bacteriophage T3 RNA polymerase
   6041..6267    +  promoter       RSV promoter: Rous sarcoma virus enhancer/promoter
   6268..6448    +  LTR            5' LTR (truncated): truncated 5' long terminal repeat (LTR) from HIV-1
   6495..6620    +  misc_feature   HIV-1 Ψ: packaging signal of human immunodeficiency virus type 1
   6604..6967    +  CDS            HIV-1 gag (fragment): gag protein from human immunodeficiency virus 1; gag
   7113..7346    +  misc_feature   RRE: The Rev response element (RRE) of HIV-1 allows for Rev-dependent mRNA export from the nucleus to the cytoplasm.
   7723..7749    +  CDS            Rev (fragment): human immunodeficiency virus 1 (HIV-1) Rev protein; rev; enhances nuclear export of unspliced and incompletely spliced viral mRNAs
   7753..7993    +  promoter       U6 promoter: RNA polymerase III promoter for human U6 snRNA
   8023..8098    +  misc_RNA       gRNA scaffold: guide RNA scaffold for the Streptococcus pyogenes CRISPR/Cas9 system
   8154..8271    +  misc_feature   cPPT/CTS: central polypurine tract and central termination sequence of HIV-1
>Addgene plasmid #77666 | PIP5K1C gRNA (BRDN0001145736) | addgene full sequence | sequence record 188198 | Addgene Assembled Sequence
CCCGGGTGCAAAGATGGATAAAGTTTTAAACAGAGAGGAATCTTTGCAGCTAATGGACCTTCTAGGTCTT
GAAAGGAGTGGGAATTGGCTCCGGTGCCCGTCAGTGGGCAGAGCGCACATCGCCCACAGTCCCCGAGAAG
TTGGGGGGAGGGGTCGGCAATTGATCCGGTGCCTAGAGAAGGTGGCGCGGGGTAAACTGGGAAAGTGATG
TCGTGTACTGGCTCCGCCTTTTTCCCGAGGGTGGGGGAGAACCGTATATAAGTGCAGTAGTCGCCGTGAA
CGTTCTTTTTCGCAACGGGTTTGCCGCCAGAACACAGGTAAGTGCCGTGTGTGGTTCCCGCGGGCCTGGC
CTCTTTACGGGTTATGGCCCTTGCGTGCCTTGAATTACTTCCACCTGGCTGCAGTACGTGATTCTTGATC
CCGAGCTTCGGGTTGGAAGTGGGTGGGAGAGTTCGAGGCCTTGCGCTTAAGGAGCCCCTTCGCCTCGTGC
TTGAGTTGAGGCCTGGCCTGGGCGCTGGGGCCGCCGCGTGCGAATCTGGTGGCACCTTCGCGCCTGTCTC
GCTGCTTTCGATAAGTCTCTAGCCATTTAAAATTTTTGATGACCTGCTGCGACGCTTTTTTTCTGGCAAG
ATAGTCTTGTAAATGCGGGCCAAGATCTGCACACTGGTATTTCGGTTTTTGGGGCCGCGGGCGGCGACGG
GGCCCGTGCGTCCCAGCGCACATGTTCGGCGAGGCGGGGCCTGCGAGCGCGGCCACCGAGAATCGGACGG
GGGTAGTCTCAAGCTGGCCGGCCTGCTCTGGTGCCTGGCCTCGCGCCGCCGTGTATCGCCCCGCCCTGGG
CGGCAAGGCTGGCCCGGTCGGCACCAGTTGCGTGAGCGGAAAGATGGCCGCTTCCCGGCCCTGCTGCAGG
GAGCTCAAAATGGAGGACGCGGCGCTCGGGAGAGCGGGCGGGTGAGTCACCCACACAAAGGAAAAGGGCC
TTTCCGTCCTCAGCCGTCGCTTCATGTGACTCCACGGAGTACCGGGCGCCGTCCAGGCACCTCGATTAGT
TCTCGAGCTTTTGGAGTACGTCGTCTTTAGGTTGGGGGGAGGGGTTTTATGCGATGGAGTTTCCCCACAC
TGAGTGGGTGGAGACTGAAGTTAGGCCAGCTTGGCACTTGATGTAATTCTCCTTGGAATTTGCCCTTTTT
GAGTTTGGATCTTGGTTCATTCTCAAGCCTCAGACAGTGGTTCAAAGTTTTTTTCTTCCATTTCAGGTGT
CGTGACGTACGGCCACCATGACCGAGTACAAGCCCACGGTGCGCCTCGCCACCCGCGACGACGTCCCCAG
GGCCGTACGCACCCTCGCCGCCGCGTTCGCCGACTACCCCGCCACGCGCCACACCGTCGATCCGGACCGC
CACATCGAGCGGGTCACCGAGCTGCAAGAACTCTTCCTCACGCGCGTCGGGCTCGACATCGGCAAGGTGT
GGGTCGCGGACGACGGCGCCGCCGTGGCGGTCTGGACCACGCCGGAGAGCGTCGAAGCGGGGGCGGTGTT
CGCCGAGATCGGCCCGCGCATGGCCGAGTTGAGCGGTTCCCGGCTGGCCGCGCAGCAACAGATGGAAGGC
CTCCTGGCGCCGCACCGGCCCAAGGAGCCCGCGTGGTTCCTGGCCACCGTCGGAGTCTCGCCCGACCACC
AGGGCAAGGGTCTGGGCAGCGCCGTCGTGCTCCCCGGAGTGGAGGCGGCCGAGCGCGCCGGGGTGCCCGC
CTTCCTGGAGACCTCCGCGCCCCGCAACCTCCCCTTCTACGAGCGGCTCGGCTTCACCGTCACCGCCGAC
GTCGAGGTGCCCGAAGGACCGCGCACCTGGTGCATGACCCGCAAGCCCGGTGCCTGAACGCGTTAAGTCG
ACAATCAACCTCTGGATTACAAAATTTGTGAAAGATTGACTGGTATTCTTAACTATGTTGCTCCTTTTAC
GCTATGTGGATACGCTGCTTTAATGCCTTTGTATCATGCTATTGCTTCCCGTATGGCTTTCATTTTCTCC
TCCTTGTATAAATCCTGGTTGCTGTCTCTTTATGAGGAGTTGTGGCCCGTTGTCAGGCAACGTGGCGTGG
TGTGCACTGTGTTTGCTGACGCAACCCCCACTGGTTGGGGCATTGCCACCACCTGTCAGCTCCTTTCCGG
GACTTTCGCTTTCCCCCTCCCTATTGCCACGGCGGAACTCATCGCCGCCTGCCTTGCCCGCTGCTGGACA
GGGGCTCGGCTGTTGGGCACTGACAATTCCGTGGTGTTGTCGGGGAAATCATCGTCCTTTCCTTGGCTGC
TCGCCTGTGTTGCCACCTGGATTCTGCGCGGGACGTCCTTCTGCTACGTCCCTTCGGCCCTCAATCCAGC
GGACCTTCCTTCCCGCGGCCTGCTGCCGGCTCTGCGGCCTCTTCCGCGTCTTCGCCTTCGCCCTCAGACG
AGTCGGATCTCCCTTTGGGCCGCCTCCCCGCGTCGACTTTAAGACCAATGACTTACAAGGCAGCTGTAGA
TCTTAGCCACTTTTTAAAAGAAAAGGGGGGACTGGAAGGGCTAATTCACTCCCAACGAAGACAAGATCTG
CTTTTTGCTTGTACTGGGTCTCTCTGGTTAGACCAGATCTGAGCCTGGGAGCTCTCTGGCTAACTAGGGA
ACCCACTGCTTAAGCCTCAATAAAGCTTGCCTTGAGTGCTTCAAGTAGTGTGTGCCCGTCTGTTGTGTGA
CTCTGGTAACTAGAGATCCCTCAGACCCTTTTAGTCAGTGTGGAAAATCTCTAGCAGTACGTATAGTAGT
TCATGTCATCTTATTATTCAGTATTTATAACTTGCAAAGAAATGAATATCAGAGAGTGAGAGGAACTTGT
TTATTGCAGCTTATAATGGTTACAAATAAAGCAATAGCATCACAAATTTCACAAATAAAGCATTTTTTTC
ACTGCATTCTAGTTGTGGTTTGTCCAAACTCATCAATGTATCTTATCATGTCTGGCTCTAGCTATCCCGC
CCCTAACTCCGCCCATCCCGCCCCTAACTCCGCCCAGTTCCGCCCATTCTCCGCCCCATGGCTGACTAAT
TTTTTTTATTTATGCAGAGGCCGAGGCCGCCTCGGCCTCTGAGCTATTCCAGAAGTAGTGAGGAGGCTTT
TTTGGAGGCCTAGGGACGTACCCAATTCGCCCTATAGTGAGTCGTATTACGCGCGCTCACTGGCCGTCGT
TTTACAACGTCGTGACTGGGAAAACCCTGGCGTTACCCAACTTAATCGCCTTGCAGCACATCCCCCTTTC
GCCAGCTGGCGTAATAGCGAAGAGGCCCGCACCGATCGCCCTTCCCAACAGTTGCGCAGCCTGAATGGCG
AATGGG
[124 nt withheld, positions 3367-3490]
C
[91 nt withheld, positions 3492-3582]
A
[49 nt withheld, positions 3584-3632]
CCTTTGACGTTGGAGTCCACGTTCTTT
[37 nt withheld, positions 3660-3696]
ACCCTATCTCGGTCTATTCTTTTGATTTATAAGGGATTTTGCCGATTTCGGCCTATTGGTTAAAAAATGA
GCTGATTTAACAAAAATTTAACGCGAATTTTAACAAAATATTAACGCTTACAATTTAGGTGGCACTTTTC
GGGGAAATGTGCGCGGAACCCCTATTTGTTTATTTTTCTAAATACATTCAAATATGTATCCGCTCATGAG
ACAATAACCCTGATAAATGCTTCAATAATATTGAAAAAGGAAGAGTATGAGTATTCAACATTTCCGTGTC
GCCCTTATTCCCTTTTTTGCGGCATTTTGCCTTCCTGTTTTTGCTCACCCAGAAACGCTGGTGAAAGTAA
AAGATGCTGAAGATCAGTTGGGTGCACGAGTGGGTTACATCGAACTGGATCTCAACAGCGGTAAGATCCT
TGAGAGTTTTCGCCCCGAAGAACGTTTTCCAATGATGAGCACTTTTAAAGTTCTGCTATGTGGCGCGGTA
TTATCCCGTATTGACGCCGGGCAAGAGCAACTCGGTCGCCGCATACACTATTCTCAGAATGACTTGGTTG
AGTACTCACCAGTCACAGAAAAGCATCTTACGGATGGCATGACAGTAAGAGAATTATGCAGTGCTGCCAT
AACCATGAGTGATAACACTGCGGCCAACTTACTTCTGACAACGATCGGAGGACCGAAGGAGCTAACCGCT
TTTTTGCACAACATGGGGGATCATGTAACTCGCCTTGATCGTTGGGAACCGGAGCTGAATGAAGCCATAC
CAAACGACGAGCGTGACACCACGATGCCTGTAGCAATGGCAACAACGTTGCGCAAACTATTAACTGGCGA
ACTACTTACTCTAGCTTCCCGGCAACAATTAATAGACTGGATGGAGGCGGATAAAGTTGCAGGACCACTT
CTGCGCTCGGCCCTTCCGGCTGGCTGGTTTATTGCTGATAAATCTGGAGCCGGTGAGCGTGGGTCTCGCG
GTATCATTGCAGCACTGGGGCCAGATGGTAAGCCCTCCCGTATCGTAGTTATCTACACGACGGGGAGTCA
GGCAACTATGGATGAACGAAATAGACAGATCGCTGAGATAGGTGCCTCACTGATTAAGCATTGGTAACTG
TCAGACCAAGTTTACTCATATATACTTTAGATTGATTTAAAACTTCATTTTTAATTTAAAAGGATCTAGG
TGAAGATCCTTTTTGATAATCTCATGACCAAAATCCCTTAACGTGAGTTTTCGTTCCACTGAGCGTCAGA
CCCCGTAGAAAAGATCAAAGGATCTTCTTGAGATCCTTTTTTTCTGCGCGTAATCTGCTGCTTGCAAACA
AAAAAACCACCGCTACCAGCGGTGGTTTGTTTGCCGGATCAAGAGCTACCAACTCTTTTTCCGAAGGTAA
CTGGCTTCAGCAGAGCGCAGATACCAAATACTGTTCTTCTAGTGTAGCCGTAGTTAGGCCACCACTTCAA
GAACTCTGTAGCACCGCCTACATACCTCGCTCTGCTAATCCTGTTACCAGTGGCTGCTGCCAGTGGCGAT
AAGTCGTGTCTTACCGGGTTGGACTCAAGACGATAGTTACCGGATAAGGCGCAGCGGTCGGGCTGAACGG
GGGGTTCGTGCACACAGCCCAGCTTGGAGCGAACGACCTACACCGAACTGAGATACCTACAGCGTGAGCT
ATGAGAAAGCGCCACGCTTCCCGAAGGGAGAAAGGCGGACAGGTATCCGGTAAGCGGCAGGGTCGGAACA
GGAGAGCGCACGAGGGAGCTTCCAGGGGGAAACGCCTGGTATCTTTATAGTCCTGTCGGGTTTCGCCACC
TCTGACTTGAGCGTCGATTTTTGTGATGCTCGTCAGGGGGGCGGAGCCTATGGAAAAACGCCAGCAACGC
GGCCTTTTTACGGTTCCTGGCCTTTTGCTGGCCTTTTGCTCACATGTTCTTTCCTGCGTTATCCCCTGAT
TCTGTGGATAACCGTATTACCGCCTTTGAGTGAGCTGATACCGCTCGCCGCAGCCGAACGACCGAGCGCA
GCGAGTCAGTGAGCGAGGAAGCGGAAGAGCGCCCAATACGCAAACCGCCTCTCCCCGCGCGTTGGCCGAT
TCATTAATGCAGCTGGCACGACAGGTTTCCCGACTGGAAAGCGGGCAGTGAGCGCAACGCAATTAATGTG
AGTTAGCTCACTCATTAGGCACCCCAGGCTTTACACTTTATGCTTCCGGCTCGTATGTTGTGTGGAATTG
TGAGCGGATAACAATTTCACACAGGAAACAGCTATGACCATGATTACGCCAAGCGCGCAATTAACCCTCA
CTAAAGGGAACAAAAGCTGGAGCTGCAAGCTTAATGTAGTCTTATGCAATACTCTTGTAGTCTTGCAACA
TGGTAACGATGAGTTAGCAACATGCCTTACAAGGAGAGAAAAAGCACCGTGCATGCCGATTGGTGGAAGT
AAGGTGGTACGATCGTGCCTTATTAGGAAGGCAACAGACGGGTCTGACATGGATTGGACGAACCACTGAA
TTGCCGCATTGCAGAGATATTGTATTTAAGTGCCTAGCTCGATACATAAACGGGTCTCTCTGGTTAGACC
AGATCTGAGCCTGGGAGCTCTCTGGCTAACTAGGGAACCCACTGCTTAAGCCTCAATAAAGCTTGCCTTG
AGTGCTTCAAGTAGTGTGTGCCCGTCTGTTGTGTGACTCTGGTAACTAGAGATCCCTCAGACCCTTTTAG
TCAGTGTGGAAAATCTCTAGCAGTGGCGCCCGAACAGGGACTTGAAAGCGAAAGGGAAACCAGAGGAGCT
CTCTCGACGCAGGACTCGGCTTGCTGAAGCGCGCACGGCAAGAGGCGAGGGGCGGCGACTGGTGAGTACG
CCAAAAATTTTGACTAGCGGAGGCTAGAAGGAGAGAGATGGGTGCGAGAGCGTCAGTATTAAGCGGGGGA
GAATTAGATCGCGATGGGAAAAAATTCGGTTAAGGCCAGGGGGAAAGAAAAAATATAAATTAAAACATAT
AGTATGGGCAAGCAGGGAGCTAGAACGATTCGCAGTTAATCCTGGCCTGTTAGAAACATCAGAAGGCTGT
AGACAAATACTGGGACAGCTACAACCATCCCTTCAGACAGGATCAGAAGAACTTAGATCATTATATAATA
CAGTAGCAACCCTCTATTGTGTGCATCAAAGGATAGAGATAAAAGACACCAAGGAAGCTTTAGACAAGAT
AGAGGAAGAGCAAAACAAAAGTAAGACCACCGCACAGCAAGCGGCCGCTGATCTTCAGACCTGGAGGAGG
AGATATGAGGGACAATTGGAGAAGTGAATTATATAAATATAAAGTAGTAAAAATTGAACCATTAGGAGTA
GCACCCACCAAGGCAAAGAGAAGAGTGGTGCAGAGAGAAAAAAGAGCAGTGGGAATAGGAGCTTTGTTCC
TTGGGTTCTTGGGAGCAGCAGGAAGCACTATGGGCGCAGCGTCAATGACGCTGACGGTACAGGCCAGACA
ATTATTGTCTGGTATAGTGCAGCAGCAGAACAATTTGCTGAGGGCTATTGAGGCGCAACAGCATCTGTTG
CAACTCACAGTCTGGGGCATCAAGCAGCTCCAGGCAAGAATCCTGGCTGTGGAAAGATACCTAAAGGATC
AACAGCTCCTGGGGATTTGGGGTTGCTCTGGAAAACTCATTTGCACCACTGCTGTGCCTTGGAATGCTAG
TTGGAGTAATAAATCTCTGGAACAGATTTGGAATCACACGACCTGGATGGAGTGGGACAGAGAAATTAAC
AATTACACAAGCTTAATACACTCCTTAATTGAAGAATCGCAAAACCAGCAAGAAAAGAATGAACAAGAAT
TATTGGAATTAGATAAATGGGCAAGTTTGTGGAATTGGTTTAACATAACAAATTGGCTGTGGTATATAAA
ATTATTCATAATGATAGTAGGAGGCTTGGTAGGTTTAAGAATAGTTTTTGCTGTACTTTCTATAGTGAAT
AGAGTTAGGCAGGGATATTCACCATTATCGTTTCAGACCCACCTCCCAACCCCGAGGGGACCCAGAGAGG
GCCTATTTCCCATGATTCCTTCATATTTGCATATACGATACAAGGCTGTTAGAGAGATAATTAGAATTAA
TTTGACTGTAAACACAAAGATATTAGTACAAAATACGTGACGTAGAAAGTAATAATTTCTTGGGTAGTTT
GCAGTTTTAAAATTATGTTTTAAAATGGACTATCATATGCTTACCGTAACTTGAAAGTATTTCGATTTCT
TGGCTTTATATATCTTGTGGAAAGGACGAAACACCGTGTTGTTCATGACCACGACGGTTTTAGAGCTAGA
AATAGCAAGTTAAAATAAGGCTAGTCCGTTATCAACTTGAAAAAGTGGCACCGAGTCGGTGCTTTTTTAA
GCTTGGCGTAACTAGATCTTGAGACAAATGGCAGTATTCATCCACAATTTTAAAAGAAAAGGGGGGATTG
GGGGGTACAGTGCAGGGGAAAGAATAGTAGACATAATAGCAACAGACATACAAACTAAAGAATTACAAAA
ACAAATTACAAAAATTCAAAATTTTCGGGTTTATTACAGGGACAGCAGAGATCCACTTTGGCGCCGGCTC
GAGGGGG
