>Addgene plasmid #77666 | PIP5K1C gRNA (BRDN0001145736) | depositor partial sequence | sequence record 145126 | Target Sequence
TGTTGTTCATGACCACGACG
