>Addgene plasmid #77666 | PIP5K1C gRNA (BRDN0001145736) | addgene partial sequence | sequence record 188197 | hU6-F
GTAGAAAGTAATAATTTCTTGGGTAGTTTGCAGTTTTAAAATTATGTTTTAAAATGGACTATCATATGCT
TACCGTAACTTGAAAGTATTTCGATTTCTTGGCTTTATATATCTTGTGGAAAGGACGAAACACCGTGTTG
TTCATGACCACGACGGTTTTAGAGCTAGAAATAGCAAGTTAAAATAAGGCTAGTCCGTTATCAACTTGAA
AAAGTGGCACCGAGTCGGTGCTTTTTTAAGCTTGGCGTAACTAGATCTTGAGACAAATGGCAGTATTCAT
CCACAATTTTAAAAGAAAAGGGGGGATTGGGGGGTACAGTGCAGGGGAAAGAATAGTAGACATAATAGCA
ACAGACATACAAACTAAAGAATTACAAAAACAAATTACAAAAATTCAAAATTTTCGGGTTTATTACAGGG
ACAGCAGAGATCCACTTTGGCGCCGGCTCGAGGGGGCCCGGGTGCAAAGATGGATAAAGTTTTAAACAGA
GAGGAATCTTTGCAGCTAATGGACCTTCTAGGTCTTGAAAGGAGTGGGAATTGGCTCCGGTGCCCGTCAG
TGGGCAGAGC
